Addgene plasmid #158461: pLEX307-FURIN-blast
Purpose: Constitutive lentiviral expression of human FURIN.
Depositing lab: Alejandro Chavez & Sho Iketani. Depositing organization: Columbia University.
Backbone
  Vector backbone: pLEX307
  Vector type: Mammalian Expression, Lentiviral
  Selectable markers: Blasticidin
Growth in bacteria
  Bacterial resistance: Ampicillin, 100 μg/mL
  Growth temperature: 30°C
  Growth strain: NEB Stable
  Copy number: High Copy
Gene/Insert
  Gene/Insert name: FURIN
  Species: H. sapiens (human)
  Entrez Gene: FURIN (a.k.a. FUR, PACE, PCSK3, SPC1)
  Cloning method: Gateway Cloning
  Sequencing primers: 5′ EF1a-F; 3′ WPRE-R
Terms and licenses: Academic/Nonprofit Terms; Industry Terms: Not Available to Industry
Depositor comments: The authors have noticed that recombination within the pLEX307 backbone can occur. All users are advised to sequence the vectors and restriction digest them and run them on a gel to ensure they show the expected full length insert and plasmid size. In cases where recombination has occurred, it is typically between the viral LTR elements in the vector, although recombination between the gateway cloning sites has also been observed.
How to cite: pLEX307-FURIN-blast was a gift from Alejandro Chavez & Sho Iketani (Addgene plasmid # 158461 ; http://n2t.net/addgene:158461 ; RRID:Addgene_158461)
