[The description below was written by a language model from this plasmid's Addgene catalogue record and the feature table of its GenBank file.]
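Description:
pLEX307-FURIN-blast is a 10.6 kb third-generation-style, self-inactivating HIV-1 lentiviral transfer plasmid built on the pLEX307 backbone for constitutive expression of human FURIN (also known as PACE, PCSK3 or SPC1), a proprotein convertase. In bacteria it is maintained through a high-copy ColE1/pUC-type origin and selected with ampicillin via the bla gene; an f1 origin is also present. The depositors caution that the backbone is prone to recombination, most often between the viral LTRs and occasionally between the Gateway sites, so the integrity of the insert and the overall plasmid size should be verified.

The viral genome is transcribed from an RSV promoter fused to a truncated 5' LTR, and carries the Psi packaging signal, the RRE for Rev-dependent nuclear export, a cPPT/CTS element, and a U3-deleted 3' LTR followed by an SV40 polyadenylation signal. Within this frame there are two expression units. An SV40 early promoter drives blasticidin S deaminase, allowing blasticidin selection of transduced mammalian cells. Downstream, the human EF-1-alpha promoter with its first intron drives the FURIN insert, which was introduced by Gateway recombination and sits between attB1 and attB2 sites. The FURIN coding sequence itself is not annotated as a feature. A V5 epitope tag lies just after attB2, but the record does not state whether FURIN is fused in frame to it or terminates at its own stop codon. A WPRE follows to enhance transcript stability and expression. The associated reference title places the plasmid in a set of coronavirus host receptors and proteases, suggesting use in generating stable FURIN-expressing cell lines for viral entry studies.
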