LOCUS       Exported 10598 bp ds-DNA circular SYN 12-MAY-2021
DEFINITION  Constitutive lentiviral expression of human FURIN..
ACCESSION   .
VERSION     .
KEYWORDS    pLEX307-FURIN-blast
SOURCE      synthetic DNA construct
  ORGANISM  synthetic DNA construct
REFERENCE   1 (bases 1 to 10598)
  AUTHORS   Chavez Lab
  TITLE     Coronavirus host receptors and proteases
  JOURNAL   Unpublished
REFERENCE   2 (bases 1 to 10598)
  AUTHORS   .
  TITLE     Direct Submission
  JOURNAL   Exported May 12, 2021 from SnapGene Server 1.1.58
            http://www.snapgene.com
FEATURES             Location/Qualifiers
     source          1..10598
                     /organism="synthetic DNA construct"
                     /mol_type="other DNA"
     promoter        96..1274
                     /label=EF-1-alpha promoter
                     /note="strong constitutive promoter for human elongation
                     factor EF-1-alpha"
     intron          327..1265
                     /label=EF-1-alpha intron A
                     /note="intron upstream of the start codon of human
                     EF-1-alpha"
     primer_bind     1222..1242
                     /label=EF1a-F
                     /note="Human elongation factor-1a promoter, forward primer"
     protein_bind    1294..1318
                     /gene="mutant version of attB"
                     /label=attB1
                     /bound_moiety="BP Clonase(TM)"
                     /note="recombination site for the Gateway(R) BP reaction"
     regulatory      2621..2630
                     /regulatory_class="other"
                     /note="vertebrate consensus sequence for strong initiation
                     of translation (Kozak, 1987)"
     protein_bind    complement(3710..3734)
                     /gene="mutant version of attB"
                     /label=attB2
                     /bound_moiety="BP Clonase(TM)"
                     /note="recombination site for the Gateway(R) BP reaction"
     CDS             3742..3783
                     /codon_start=1
                     /product="epitope tag from simian virus 5"
                     /label=V5 tag
                     /translation="GKPIPNPLLGLDST"
     misc_feature    3834..4422
                     /label=WPRE
                     /note="woodchuck hepatitis virus posttranscriptional
                     regulatory element"
     primer_bind     complement(3887..3907)
                     /label=WPRE-R
                     /note="WPRE, reverse primer"
     CDS             complement(4305..4316)
                     /codon_start=1
                     /product="Factor Xa recognition and cleavage site"
                     /label=Factor Xa site
                     /translation="IEGR"
     LTR             4494..4727
                     /label=3' LTR (Delta-U3)
                     /note="self-inactivating 3' long terminal repeat (LTR) from
                     HIV-1"
     polyA_signal    4805..4926
                     /label=SV40 poly(A) signal
                     /note="SV40 polyadenylation signal"
     primer_bind     complement(4842..4861)
                     /label=SV40pA-R
                     /note="SV40 polyA, reverse primer"
     primer_bind     4896..4915
                     /label=EBV-rev
                     /note="SV40 polyA terminator, reverse primer"
     rep_origin      4966..5101
                     /label=SV40 ori
                     /note="SV40 origin of replication"
     primer_bind     complement(5121..5140)
                     /label=T7
                     /note="T7 promoter, forward primer"
     promoter        complement(5122..5140)
                     /label=T7 promoter
                     /note="promoter for bacteriophage T7 RNA polymerase"
     primer_bind     complement(5150..5167)
                     /label=M13 Forward
                     /note="In lacZ gene. Also called M13-F20 or M13 (-21)
                     Forward"
     primer_bind     complement(5150..5166)
                     /label=M13 fwd
                     /note="common sequencing primer, one of multiple similar
                     variants"
     primer_bind     complement(5159..5181)
                     /label=M13/pUC Forward
                     /note="In lacZ gene"
     rep_origin      5308..5763
                     /direction=RIGHT
                     /label=f1 ori
                     /note="f1 bacteriophage origin of replication; arrow
                     indicates direction of (+) strand synthesis"
     primer_bind     complement(5395..5414)
                     /label=F1ori-R
                     /note="F1 origin, reverse primer"
     primer_bind     5605..5626
                     /label=F1ori-F
                     /note="F1 origin, forward primer"
     promoter        5789..5893
                     /gene="bla"
                     /label=AmpR promoter
     CDS             5894..6754
                     /codon_start=1
                     /gene="bla"
                     /product="beta-lactamase"
                     /label=AmpR
                     /note="confers resistance to ampicillin, carbenicillin, and
                     related antibiotics"
                     /translation="MSIQHFRVALIPFFAAFCLPVFAHPETLVKVKDAEDQLGARVGYI
                     ELDLNSGKILESFRPEERFPMMSTFKVLLCGAVLSRIDAGQEQLGRRIHYSQNDLVEYS
                     PVTEKHLTDGMTVRELCSAAITMSDNTAANLLLTTIGGPKELTAFLHNMGDHVTRLDRW
                     EPELNEAIPNDERDTTMPVAMATTLRKLLTGELLTLASRQQLIDWMEADKVAGPLLRSA
                     LPAGWFIADKSGAGERGSRGIIAALGPDGKPSRIVVIYTTGSQATMDERNRQIAEIGAS
                     LIKHW"
     primer_bind     complement(6112..6131)
                     /label=Amp-R
                     /note="Ampicillin resistance gene, reverse primer"
     rep_origin      6925..7513
                     /direction=RIGHT
                     /label=ori
                     /note="high-copy-number ColE1/pMB1/pBR322/pUC origin of
                     replication"
     primer_bind     7414..7433
                     /label=pBR322ori-F
                     /note="pBR322 origin, forward primer"
     primer_bind     7667..7684
                     /label=L4440
                     /note="L4440 vector, forward primer"
     protein_bind    7801..7822
                     /label=CAP binding site
                     /bound_moiety="E. coli catabolite activator protein"
                     /note="CAP binding activates transcription in the presence
                     of cAMP."
     promoter        7837..7867
                     /label=lac promoter
                     /note="promoter for the E. coli lac operon"
     protein_bind    7875..7891
                     /label=lac operator
                     /bound_moiety="lac repressor encoded by lacI"
                     /note="The lac repressor binds to the lac operator to
                     inhibit transcription in E. coli. This inhibition can be
                     relieved by adding lactose or
                     isopropyl-beta-D-thiogalactopyranoside (IPTG)."
     primer_bind     7880..7902
                     /label=M13/pUC Reverse
                     /note="In lacZ gene"
     primer_bind     7899..7915
                     /label=M13 rev
                     /note="common sequencing primer, one of multiple similar
                     variants"
     primer_bind     7899..7915
                     /label=M13 Reverse
                     /note="In lacZ gene. Also called M13-rev"
     primer_bind     7934..7954
                     /label=T3
                     /note="T3 promoter, forward primer"
     promoter        7936..7954
                     /label=T3 promoter
                     /note="promoter for bacteriophage T3 RNA polymerase"
     promoter        7982..8208
                     /label=RSV promoter
                     /note="Rous sarcoma virus enhancer/promoter"
     LTR             8209..8389
                     /label=5' LTR (truncated)
                     /note="truncated 5' long terminal repeat (LTR) from HIV-1"
     misc_feature    8436..8561
                     /label=HIV-1 Psi
                     /note="packaging signal of human immunodeficiency virus
                     type 1"
     misc_feature    9054..9287
                     /label=RRE
                     /note="The Rev response element (RRE) of HIV-1 allows for
                     Rev-dependent mRNA export from the nucleus to the
                     cytoplasm."
     CDS             9472..9516
                     /codon_start=1
                     /product="antigenic peptide corresponding to amino acids
                     655 to 669 of the HIV envelope protein gp41 (Lutje Hulsik
                     et al., 2013)"
                     /label=gp41 peptide
                     /note="recognized by the 2H10 single-chain llama nanobody"
                     /translation="KNEQELLELDKWASL"
     promoter        9747..9957
                     /label=SV40 promoter
                     /note="SV40 early promoter"
     promoter        9769..9965
                     /label=SV40 promoter
                     /note="SV40 early promoter"
     rep_origin      9816..9951
                     /label=SV40 ori
                     /note="SV40 origin of replication"
     regulatory      9987..9996
                     /regulatory_class="other"
                     /note="vertebrate consensus sequence for strong initiation
                     of translation (Kozak, 1987)"
     CDS             9993..10391
                     /codon_start=1
                     /gene="Aspergillus terreus BSD"
                     /product="blasticidin S deaminase"
                     /label=BSD
                     /note="confers resistance to blasticidin"
                     /translation="MAKPLSQEESTLIERATATINSIPISEDYSVASAALSSDGRIFTG
                     VNVYHFTGGPCAELVVLGTAAAAAAGNLTCIVAIGNENRGILSPCGRCRQVLLDLHPGI
                     KAIVKDSDGQPTAVGIRELLPSGYVWEG"
     misc_feature    10439..10556
                     /label=cPPT/CTS
                     /note="central polypurine tract and central termination
                     sequence of HIV-1"
ORIGIN
        1 ctcgaggcct gcaggtgcaa agatggataa agttttaaac agagaggaat ctttgcagct
       61 aatggacctt ctaggtcttg aaaggagtgg gaattggctc cggtgcccgt cagtgggcag
      121 agcgcacatc gcccacagtc cccgagaagt tggggggagg ggtcggcaat tgaaccggtg
      181 cctagagaag gtggcgcggg gtaaactggg aaagtgatgt cgtgtactgg ctccgccttt
      241 ttcccgaggg tgggggagaa ccgtatataa gtgcagtagt cgccgtgaac gttctttttc
      301 gcaacgggtt tgccgccaga acacaggtaa gtgccgtgtg tggttcccgc gggcctggcc
      361 tctttacggg ttatggccct tgcgtgcctt gaattacttc cacctggctg cagtacgtga
      421 ttcttgatcc cgagcttcgg gttggaagtg ggtgggagag ttcgaggcct tgcgcttaag
      481 gagccccttc gcctcgtgct tgagttgagg cctggcctgg gcgctggggc cgccgcgtgc
      541 gaatctggtg gcaccttcgc gcctgtctcg ctgctttcga taagtctcta gccatttaaa
      601 atttttgatg acctgctgcg acgctttttt tctggcaaga tagtcttgta aatgcgggcc
      661 aagatctgca cactggtatt tcggtttttg gggccgcggg cggcgacggg gcccgtgcgt
      721 cccagcgcac atgttcggcg aggcggggcc tgcgagcgcg gccaccgaga atcggacggg
      781 ggtagtctca agctggccgg cctgctctgg tgcctggcct cgcgccgccg tgtatcgccc
      841 cgccctgggc ggcaaggctg gcccggtcgg caccagttgc gtgagcggaa agatggccgc
      901 ttcccggccc tgctgcaggg agctcaaaat ggaggacgcg gcgctcggga gagcgggcgg
      961 gtgagtcacc cacacaaagg aaaagggcct ttccgtcctc agccgtcgct tcatgtgact
     1021 ccacggagta ccgggcgccg tccaggcacc tcgattagtt ctcgagcttt tggagtacgt
     1081 cgtctttagg ttggggggag gggttttatg cgatggagtt tccccacact gagtgggtgg
     1141 agactgaagt taggccagct tggcacttga tgtaattctc cttggaattt gccctttttg
     1201 agtttggatc ttggttcatt ctcaagcctc agacagtggt tcaaagtttt tttcttccat
     1261 ttcaggtgtc gtgaggctag catcgattga tcaacaagtt tgtacaaaaa agcaggctac
     1321 aaaatggagc tgaggccctg gttgctatgg gtggtagcag caacaggaac cttggtcctg
     1381 ctagcagctg atgctcaggg ccagaaggtc ttcaccaaca cgtgggctgt gcgcatccct
     1441 ggaggcccag cggtggccaa cagtgtggca cggaagcatg ggttcctcaa cctgggccag
     1501 atcttcgggg actattacca cttctggcat cgaggagtga cgaagcggtc cctgtcgcct
     1561 caccgcccgc ggcacagccg gctgcagagg gagcctcaag tacagtggct ggaacagcag
     1621 gtggcaaagc gacggactaa acgggacgtg taccaggagc ccacagaccc caagtttcct
     1681 cagcagtggt acctgtctgg tgtcactcag cgggacctga atgtgaaggc ggcctgggcg
     1741 cagggctaca cagggcacgg cattgtggtc tccattctgg acgatggcat cgagaagaac
     1801 cacccggact tggcaggcaa ttatgatcct ggggccagtt ttgatgtcaa tgaccaggac
     1861 cctgaccccc agcctcggta cacacagatg aatgacaaca ggcacggcac acggtgtgcg
     1921 ggggaagtgg ctgcggtggc caacaacggt gtctgtggtg taggtgtggc ctacaacgcc
     1981 cgcattggag gggtgcgcat gctggatggc gaggtgacag atgcagtgga ggcacgctcg
     2041 ctgggcctga accccaacca catccacatc tacagtgcca gctggggccc cgaggatgac
     2101 ggcaagacag tggatgggcc agcccgcctc gccgaggagg ccttcttccg tggggttagc
     2161 cagggccgag gggggctggg ctccatcttt gtctgggcct cggggaacgg gggccgggaa
     2221 catgacagct gcaactgcga cggctacacc aacagtatct acacgctgtc catcagcagc
     2281 gccacgcagt ttggcaacgt gccgtggtac agcgaggcct gctcgtccac actggccacg
     2341 acctacagca gtggcaacca gaatgagaag cagatcgtga cgactgactt gcggcagaag
     2401 tgcacggagt ctcacacggg cacctcagcc tctgccccct tagcagccgg catcattgct
     2461 ctcaccctgg aggccaataa gaacctcaca tggcgggaca tgcaacacct ggtggtacag
     2521 acctcgaagc cagcccacct caatgccaac gactgggcca ccaatggtgt gggccggaaa
     2581 gtgagccact catatggcta cgggcttttg gacgcaggcg ccatggtggc cctggcccag
     2641 aattggacca cagtggcccc ccagcggaag tgcatcatcg acatcctcac cgagcccaaa
     2701 gacatcggga aacggctcga ggtgcggaag accgtgaccg cgtgcctggg cgagcccaac
     2761 cacatcactc ggctggagca cgctcaggcg cggctcaccc tgtcctataa tcgccgtggc
     2821 gacctggcca tccacctggt cagccccatg ggcacccgct ccaccctgct ggcagccagg
     2881 ccacatgact actccgcaga tgggtttaat gactgggcct tcatgacaac tcattcctgg
     2941 gatgaggatc cctctggcga gtgggtccta gagattgaaa acaccagcga agccaacaac
     3001 tatgggacgc tgaccaagtt caccctcgta ctctatggca ccgcccctga ggggctgccc
     3061 gtacctccag aaagcagtgg ctgcaagacc ctcacgtcca gtcaggcctg tgtggtgtgc
     3121 gaggaaggct tctccctgca ccagaagagc tgtgtccagc actgccctcc aggcttcgcc
     3181 ccccaagtcc tcgatacgca ctatagcacc gagaatgacg tggagaccat ccgggccagc
     3241 gtctgcgccc cctgccacgc ctcatgtgcc acatgccagg ggccggccct gacagattgc
     3301 ctcagctgcc ccagccacgc ctccttggac cctgtggagc agacttgctc ccggcaaagc
     3361 cagagcagcc gagagtcccc gccacagcag cagccacctc ggctgccccc ggaggtggag
     3421 gcggggcaac ggctgcgggc agggctgctg ccctcacacc tgcctgaggt ggtggccggc
     3481 ctcagctgcg ccttcatcgt gctggtcttc gtcactgtct tcctggtcct gcagctgcgc
     3541 tctggcttta gttttcgggg ggtgaaggtg tacaccatgg accgtggcct catctcctac
     3601 aaggggctgc cccctgaagc ctggcaggag gagtgcccgt ctgactcaga agaggacgag
     3661 ggccggggcg agaggaccgc ctttatcaaa gaccagagcg ccctctaaaa cccagctttc
     3721 ttgtacaaag tggttgatat cggtaagcct atccctaacc ctctcctcgg tctcgattct
     3781 acgtagtaat gaactagtac cggttaagtc gacaatcaac gcgttaagtc gacaatcaac
     3841 ctctggatta caaaatttgt gaaagattga ctggtattct taactatgtt gctcctttta
     3901 cgctatgtgg atacgctgct ttaatgcctt tgtatcatgc tattgcttcc cgtatggctt
     3961 tcattttctc ctccttgtat aaatcctggt tgctgtctct ttatgaggag ttgtggcccg
     4021 ttgtcaggca acgtggcgtg gtgtgcactg tgtttgctga cgcaaccccc actggttggg
     4081 gcattgccac cacctgtcag ctcctttccg ggactttcgc tttccccctc cctattgcca
     4141 cggcggaact catcgccgcc tgccttgccc gctgctggac aggggctcgg ctgttgggca
     4201 ctgacaattc cgtggtgttg tcggggaaat catcgtcctt tccttggctg ctcgcctgtg
     4261 ttgccacctg gattctgcgc gggacgtcct tctgctacgt cccttcggcc ctcaatccag
     4321 cggaccttcc ttcccgcggc ctgctgccgg ctctgcggcc tcttccgcgt cttcgccttc
     4381 gccctcagac gagtcggatc tccctttggg ccgcctcccc gcgtcgactt taagaccaat
     4441 gacttacaag gcagctgtag atcttagcca ctttttaaaa gaaaaggggg gactggaagg
     4501 gctaattcac tcccaacgaa gacaagatct gctttttgct tgtactgggt ctctctggtt
     4561 agaccagatc tgagcctggg agctctctgg ctaactaggg aacccactgc ttaagcctca
     4621 ataaagcttg ccttgagtgc ttcaagtagt gtgtgcccgt ctgttgtgtg actctggtaa
     4681 ctagagatcc ctcagaccct tttagtcagt gtggaaaatc tctagcagta cgtatagtag
     4741 ttcatgtcat cttattattc agtatttata acttgcaaag aaatgaatat cagagagtga
     4801 gaggaacttg tttattgcag cttataatgg ttacaaataa agcaatagca tcacaaattt
     4861 cacaaataaa gcattttttt cactgcattc tagttgtggt ttgtccaaac tcatcaatgt
     4921 atcttatcat gtctggctct agctatcccg cccctaactc cgcccatccc gcccctaact
     4981 ccgcccagtt ccgcccattc tccgccccat ggctgactaa ttttttttat ttatgcagag
     5041 gccgaggccg cctcggcctc tgagctattc cagaagtagt gaggaggctt ttttggaggc
     5101 ctagggacgt acccaattcg ccctatagtg agtcgtatta cgcgcgctca ctggccgtcg
     5161 ttttacaacg tcgtgactgg gaaaaccctg gcgttaccca acttaatcgc cttgcagcac
     5221 atcccccttt cgccagctgg cgtaatagcg aagaggcccg caccgatcgc ccttcccaac
     5281 agttgcgcag cctgaatggc gaatgggnnn nnnnnnnnnn nnnnnnnnnn nnnnnnnnnn
     5341 nnnnnnnnnn nnnnnnnnnn nnnnnnnnnn nnnnnnnnnn nnnnnnnnnn nnnnnnnnnn
     5401 nnnnnnnnnn nnnnnnnnnn nnnnnnnnnn ncnnnnnnnn nnnnnnnnnn nnnnnnnnnn
     5461 nnnnnnnnnn nnnnnnnnnn nnnnnnnnnn nnnnnnnnnn nnnnnnnnnn nnnnnnnnnn
     5521 nnnannnnnn nnnnnnnnnn nnnnnnnnnn nnnnnnnnnn nnnnnnnnnn nnncctttga
     5581 cgttggagtc cacgttcttt aatagtggac tcttgttcca aactggaaca acactcaacc
     5641 ctatctcggt ctattctttt gatttataag ggattttgcc gatttcggcc tattggttaa
     5701 aaaatgagct gatttaacaa aaatttaacg cgaattttaa caaaatatta acgcttacaa
     5761 tttaggtggc acttttcggg gaaatgtgcg cggaacccct atttgtttat ttttctaaat
     5821 acattcaaat atgtatccgc tcatgagaca ataaccctga taaatgcttc aataatattg
     5881 aaaaaggaag agtatgagta ttcaacattt ccgtgtcgcc cttattccct tttttgcggc
     5941 attttgcctt cctgtttttg ctcacccaga aacgctggtg aaagtaaaag atgctgaaga
     6001 tcagttgggt gcacgagtgg gttacatcga actggatctc aacagcggta agatccttga
     6061 gagttttcgc cccgaagaac gttttccaat gatgagcact tttaaagttc tgctatgtgg
     6121 cgcggtatta tcccgtattg acgccgggca agagcaactc ggtcgccgca tacactattc
     6181 tcagaatgac ttggttgagt actcaccagt cacagaaaag catcttacgg atggcatgac
     6241 agtaagagaa ttatgcagtg ctgccataac catgagtgat aacactgcgg ccaacttact
     6301 tctgacaacg atcggaggac cgaaggagct aaccgctttt ttgcacaaca tgggggatca
     6361 tgtaactcgc cttgatcgtt gggaaccgga gctgaatgaa gccataccaa acgacgagcg
     6421 tgacaccacg atgcctgtag caatggcaac aacgttgcgc aaactattaa ctggcgaact
     6481 acttactcta gcttcccggc aacaattaat agactggatg gaggcggata aagttgcagg
     6541 accacttctg cgctcggccc ttccggctgg ctggtttatt gctgataaat ctggagccgg
     6601 tgagcgtggg tctcgcggta tcattgcagc actggggcca gatggtaagc cctcccgtat
     6661 cgtagttatc tacacgacgg ggagtcaggc aactatggat gaacgaaata gacagatcgc
     6721 tgagataggt gcctcactga ttaagcattg gtaactgtca gaccaagttt actcatatat
     6781 actttagatt gatttaaaac ttcattttta atttaaaagg atctaggtga agatcctttt
     6841 tgataatctc atgaccaaaa tcccttaacg tgagttttcg ttccactgag cgtcagaccc
     6901 cgtagaaaag atcaaaggat cttcttgaga tccttttttt ctgcgcgtaa tctgctgctt
     6961 gcaaacaaaa aaaccaccgc taccagcggt ggtttgtttg ccggatcaag agctaccaac
     7021 tctttttccg aaggtaactg gcttcagcag agcgcagata ccaaatactg ttcttctagt
     7081 gtagccgtag ttaggccacc acttcaagaa ctctgtagca ccgcctacat acctcgctct
     7141 gctaatcctg ttaccagtgg ctgctgccag tggcgataag tcgtgtctta ccgggttgga
     7201 ctcaagacga tagttaccgg ataaggcgca gcggtcgggc tgaacggggg gttcgtgcac
     7261 acagcccagc ttggagcgaa cgacctacac cgaactgaga tacctacagc gtgagctatg
     7321 agaaagcgcc acgcttcccg aagggagaaa ggcggacagg tatccggtaa gcggcagggt
     7381 cggaacagga gagcgcacga gggagcttcc agggggaaac gcctggtatc tttatagtcc
     7441 tgtcgggttt cgccacctct gacttgagcg tcgatttttg tgatgctcgt caggggggcg
     7501 gagcctatgg aaaaacgcca gcaacgcggc ctttttacgg ttcctggcct tttgctggcc
     7561 ttttgctcac atgttctttc ctgcgttatc ccctgattct gtggataacc gtattaccgc
     7621 ctttgagtga gctgataccg ctcgccgcag ccgaacgacc gagcgcagcg agtcagtgag
     7681 cgaggaagcg gaagagcgcc caatacgcaa accgcctctc cccgcgcgtt ggccgattca
     7741 ttaatgcagc tggcacgaca ggtttcccga ctggaaagcg ggcagtgagc gcaacgcaat
     7801 taatgtgagt tagctcactc attaggcacc ccaggcttta cactttatgc ttccggctcg
     7861 tatgttgtgt ggaattgtga gcggataaca atttcacaca ggaaacagct atgaccatga
     7921 ttacgccaag cgcgcaatta accctcacta aagggaacaa aagctggagc tgcaagctta
     7981 atgtagtctt atgcaatact cttgtagtct tgcaacatgg taacgatgag ttagcaacat
     8041 gccttacaag gagagaaaaa gcaccgtgca tgccgattgg tggaagtaag gtggtacgat
     8101 cgtgccttat taggaaggca acagacgggt ctgacatgga ttggacgaac cactgaattg
     8161 ccgcattgca gagatattgt atttaagtgc ctagctcgat acataaacgg gtctctctgg
     8221 ttagaccaga tctgagcctg ggagctctct ggctaactag ggaacccact gcttaagcct
     8281 caataaagct tgccttgagt gcttcaagta gtgtgtgccc gtctgttgtg tgactctggt
     8341 aactagagat ccctcagacc cttttagtca gtgtggaaaa tctctagcag tggcgcccga
     8401 acagggactt gaaagcgaaa gggaaaccag aggagctctc tcgacgcagg actcggcttg
     8461 ctgaagcgcg cacggcaaga ggcgaggggc ggcgactggt gagtacgcca aaaattttga
     8521 ctagcggagg ctagaaggag agagatgggt gcgagagcgt cagtattaag cgggggagaa
     8581 ttagatcgcg atgggaaaaa attcggttaa ggccaggggg aaagaaaaaa tataaattaa
     8641 aacatatagt atgggcaagc agggagctag aacgattcgc agttaatcct ggcctgttag
     8701 aaacatcaga aggctgtaga caaatactgg gacagctaca accatccctt cagacaggat
     8761 cagaagaact tagatcatta tataatacag tagcaaccct ctattgtgtg catcaaagga
     8821 tagagataaa agacaccaag gaagctttag acaagataga ggaagagcaa aacaaaagta
     8881 agaccaccgc acagcaagcg gccgctgatc ttcagacctg gaggaggaga tatgagggac
     8941 aattggagaa gtgaattata taaatataaa gtagtaaaaa ttgaaccatt aggagtagca
     9001 cccaccaagg caaagagaag agtggtgcag agagaaaaaa gagcagtggg aataggagct
     9061 ttgttccttg ggttcttggg agcagcagga agcactatgg gcgcagcgtc aatgacgctg
     9121 acggtacagg ccagacaatt attgtctggt atagtgcagc agcagaacaa tttgctgagg
     9181 gctattgagg cgcaacagca tctgttgcaa ctcacagtct ggggcatcaa gcagctccag
     9241 gcaagaatcc tggctgtgga aagataccta aaggatcaac agctcctggg gatttggggt
     9301 tgctctggaa aactcatttg caccactgct gtgccttgga atgctagttg gagtaataaa
     9361 tctctggaac agatttggaa tcacacgacc tggatggagt gggacagaga aattaacaat
     9421 tacacaagct taatacactc cttaattgaa gaatcgcaaa accagcaaga aaagaatgaa
     9481 caagaattat tggaattaga taaatgggca agtttgtgga attggtttaa cataacaaat
     9541 tggctgtggt atataaaatt attcataatg atagtaggag gcttggtagg tttaagaata
     9601 gtttttgctg tactttctat agtgaataga gttaggcagg gatattcacc attatcgttt
     9661 cagacccacc tcccaacccc gaggggaccc atgcattgca tctcaattag tcagcaacca
     9721 ggtgtggaaa gtccccaggc tccccagcag gcagaagtat gcaaagcatg cgtctcaatt
     9781 agtcagcaac catagtcccg cccctaactc cgcccatccc gcccctaact ccgcccagtt
     9841 ccgcccattc tccgccccat ggctgactaa ttttttttat ttatgcagag gccgaggccg
     9901 cctcggcctc tgagctattc cagaagtagt gaggaggctt ttttggaggc ctaggctttt
     9961 gcaaaaagct ttctagaggt accgtggcca ccatggccaa gcctttgtct caagaagaat
    10021 ccaccctcat tgaaagagca acggctacaa tcaacagcat ccccatctct gaagactaca
    10081 gcgtcgccag cgcagctctc tctagcgacg gccgcatctt cactggtgtc aatgtatatc
    10141 attttactgg gggaccttgt gcagaactcg tggtgctggg cactgctgct gctgcggcag
    10201 ctggcaacct gacttgtatc gtcgcgatcg gaaatgagaa caggggcatc ttgagcccct
    10261 gcggacggtg ccgacaggtg cttctcgatc tgcatcctgg gatcaaagcc atagtgaagg
    10321 acagtgatgg acagccgacg gcagttggga ttcgtgaatt gctgccctct ggttatgtgt
    10381 gggagggcta agttaacgaa ttctagatct tgagacaaat ggcagtattc atccacaatt
    10441 ttaaaagaaa aggggggatt ggggggtaca gtgcagggga aagaatagta gacataatag
    10501 caacagacat acaaactaaa gaattacaaa aacaaattac aaaaattcaa aattttcggg
    10561 tttattacag ggacagcaga gatccacttt ggcgccgg
//
